Addgene plasmid #133028: pLVX-EF1a-EGFP-TA Golgin84-IRES-Puromycin
Purpose: Expresses EGFP-tagged Golgi apparatus marker
Depositing lab: David Andrews. Depositing organization: Sunnybrook Research Institute. Publication: A reference library for assigning protein subcellular localizations by image-based machine learning. Schormann W, Hariharan S, Andrews DW. J Cell Biol. 2020 Mar 2;219(3). pii: 133635. doi: 10.1083/jcb.201904090. PubMed 31968357.
Backbone
  Vector backbone: pLVX-EF1alpha-IRES-Puromycin
  Backbone manufacturer: Clontech
  Backbone size w/o insert (bp): 8825
  Total vector size (bp): 9747
  Vector type: Mammalian Expression, Lentiviral
  Selectable markers: Puromycin
Growth in bacteria
  Bacterial resistance: Ampicillin, 100 μg/mL
  Growth temperature: 37°C
  Growth strain: NEB Stable
  Copy number: High Copy
Gene/Insert
  Gene/Insert name: Golgin84 (alt name: Golgin subfamily A member 5)
  Species: H. sapiens (human)
  Insert size (bp): 189
  Mutation: deleted amino acids 1-673
  GenBank ID: 9950
  Entrez Gene: GOLGA5 (a.k.a. GOLIM5, RFG5, ret-II)
  Promoter: Human elongation factor 1 alpha
  Tag / fusion protein: EGFP (N terminal on insert)
  Cloning method: Restriction Enzyme; 5′ cloning site SalI (destroyed during cloning); 3′ cloning site BamHI (not destroyed)
  Sequencing primers: 5′ aag cgc gat cac atg gtc ctg
Terms and licenses: Academic/Nonprofit Terms; Industry Terms: Not Available to Industry
How to cite: pLVX-EF1a-EGFP-TA Golgin84-IRES-Puromycin was a gift from David Andrews (Addgene plasmid # 133028 ; http://n2t.net/addgene:133028 ; RRID:Addgene_133028)
