[The description below was written by a language model from this plasmid's Addgene catalogue record and pLannotate feature annotations shown in this document.]
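Description:
pLVX-EF1a-EGFP-TA Golgin84-IRES-Puromycin is an HIV-1-based lentiviral mammalian expression plasmid of about 9.7 kb, built on the commercial pLVX-EF1alpha-IRES-Puromycin backbone. It is maintained in E. coli through a high-copy ColE1/pUC-type origin and an ampicillin resistance gene. The viral portion is flanked by HIV-1 LTR sequences. The annotation software labels both as truncated 5' LTRs, with adjacent nef-derived fragments that probably reflect LTR-overlapping sequence rather than a functional gene. Between the LTRs lie the Ψ packaging signal with a gag fragment, the Rev response element for Rev-dependent nuclear export of the genomic RNA, the cPPT/CTS element, and a WPRE downstream of the payload to boost transcript expression. The plasmid carries no complete viral structural or enzymatic genes, so packaging functions must be supplied in trans to make particles.

The payload is a single bicistronic transcript driven by the human EF-1α promoter with its intron A sequence. The first cistron encodes EGFP fused at its C-terminus to a short fragment of human Golgin-84 (GOLGA5) lacking amino acids 1–673. Only the extreme C-terminal region remains, and the "TA" in the name presumably refers to its tail-anchor membrane segment. This fragment is intended to direct EGFP to Golgi membranes. An EMCV IRES then permits translation of puromycin N-acetyltransferase from the same mRNA, linking drug resistance to marker expression. The construct is used to transfect or transduce mammalian cells, select stable populations with puromycin, and label the Golgi apparatus with green fluorescence. It was deposited as part of a reference set of localization markers for image-based classification of protein subcellular localization.
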