Features (pLannotate 1.2.2; 26 found; start..end, strand, type, name):
    377..634     +  LTR            5' LTR (truncated): truncated 5' long terminal repeat (LTR) from HIV-1
    681..806     +  misc_feature   HIV-1 Ψ: packaging signal of human immunodeficiency virus type 1
    790..1128    +  CDS            HIV-1 gag (fragment): gag protein from human immunodeficiency virus 1; gag
   1303..1536    +  misc_feature   RRE: The Rev response element (RRE) of HIV-1 allows for Rev-dependent mRNA export from the nucleus to the cytoplasm.
   1913..2013    +  CDS            Rev (fragment): human immunodeficiency virus 1 (HIV-1) Rev protein; rev; enhances nuclear export of unspliced and incompletely spliced viral mRNAs
   2028..2143    +  misc_feature   cPPT/CTS: central polypurine tract and central termination sequence of HIV-1 (lacking the first T)
   2356..2567    +  promoter       EF-1α core promoter: core promoter for human elongation factor EF-1α
   2568..2681    +  intron         EF-1α intron A (fragment): intron upstream of the start codon of human EF-1α
   3307..3510    +  intron         EF-1α intron A: truncated intron upstream of the start codon of human EF-1α
   3547..3566    -  misc_feature   MCS (fragment): pBluescript multiple cloning site
   3580..4296    +  CDS            EGFP: EGFP is a basic (constitutively fluorescent) green fluorescent protein published in 1996, derived from Aequorea victoria. It is reported to be a rapidly-maturing weak dimer with moderate acid sensitivity.
   4315..4485    +  CDS            GOLGA5 (fragment): GOGA5_HUMAN - Also known as RETII, RFG5. Experimental evidence at protein level: Swiss-Prot protein existence level 1. Involved in maintaining Golgi structure. Stimulates the formation of Golgi stacks and ribbons. Involved in intra-Golgi retrograde transport. From Homo sapiens (Human).
   4608..5070    +  misc_feature   IRES: internal ribosome entry site (IRES) of the encephalomyocarditis virus (EMCV)
   5103..5700    +  CDS            PuroR (fragment): puromycin N-acetyltransferase; pac from Streptomyces alboniger; confers resistance to puromycin
   5716..6304    +  misc_feature   WPRE: woodchuck hepatitis virus posttranscriptional regulatory element
   6321..6839    +  CDS            nef (fragment): NEF_HV1BR - Experimental evidence at protein level: Swiss-Prot protein existence level 1. Extracellular Nef protein targets CD4(+) T-lymphocytes for apoptosis by interacting with CXCR4 surface receptors (PubMed:14990729). From Human immunodeficiency virus type 1 group M subtype B (isolate BRU/LAI) (HIV-1).
   6887..7144    +  LTR            5' LTR (truncated): truncated 5' long terminal repeat (LTR) from HIV-1
   7296..7312    -  protein_bind   lac operator: The lac repressor binds to the lac operator to inhibit transcription in E. coli. This inhibition can be relieved by adding lactose or isopropyl-β-D-thiogalactopyranoside (IPTG). lac repressor encoded by lacI
   7320..7350    -  promoter       lac promoter: promoter for the E. coli lac operon
   7365..7386    -  protein_bind   CAP binding site: CAP binding activates transcription in the presence of cAMP. E. coli catabolite activator protein
   7399..7491    -  CDS            lacI (fragment): lac repressor; lacI; The lac repressor binds to the lac operator to inhibit transcription in E. coli. This inhibition can be relieved by adding lactose or isopropyl-β-D-thiogalactopyranoside (IPTG).
   7674..8262    -  rep_origin     ori: high-copy-number ColE1/pMB1/pBR322/pUC origin of replication
   8433..9293    -  CDS            AmpR: β-lactamase; bla; confers resistance to ampicillin, carbenicillin, and related antibiotics
   9294..9398    -  promoter       AmpR promoter: bla
   9446..9580    +  polyA_signal   SV40 poly(A) signal: SV40 polyadenylation signal
   9747..329     +  CDS            nef (fragment) (across the origin): NEF_HV1BR - Experimental evidence at protein level: Swiss-Prot protein existence level 1. Extracellular Nef protein targets CD4(+) T-lymphocytes for apoptosis by interacting with CXCR4 surface receptors (PubMed:14990729). From Human immunodeficiency virus type 1 group M subtype B (isolate BRU/LAI) (HIV-1).
>Addgene plasmid #133028 | pLVX-EF1a-EGFP-TA Golgin84-IRES-Puromycin | addgene full sequence | sequence record 260120 | Addgene NGS Result
TGGAAGGGCTAATTCACTCCCAAAGAAGACAAGATATCCTTGATCTGTGGATCTACCACACACAAGGCTA
CTTCCCTGATTAGCAGAACTACACACCAGGGCCAGGGGTCAGATATCCACTGACCTTTGGATGGTGCTAC
AAGCTAGTACCAGTTGAGCCAGATAAGGTAGAAGAGGCCAATAAAGGAGAGAACACCAGCTTGTTACACC
CTGTGAGCCTGCATGGGATGGATGACCCGGAGAGAGAAGTGTTAGAGTGGAGGTTTGACAGCCGCCTAGC
ATTTCATCACGTGGCCCGAGAGCTGCATCCGGAGTACTTCAAGAACTGCTGATATCGAGCTTGCTACAAG
GGACTTTCCGCTGGGGACTTTCCAGGGAGGCGTGGCCTGGGCGGGACTGGGGAGTGGCGAGCCCTCAGAT
CCTGCATATAAGCAGCTGCTTTTTGCCTGTACTGGGTCTCTCTGGTTAGACCAGATCTGAGCCTGGGAGC
TCTCTGGCTAACTAGGGAACCCACTGCTTAAGCCTCAATAAAGCTTGCCTTGAGTGCTTCAAGTAGTGTG
TGCCCGTCTGTTGTGTGACTCTGGTAACTAGAGATCCCTCAGACCCTTTTAGTCAGTGTGGAAAATCTCT
AGCAGTGGCGCCCGAACAGGGACTTGAAAGCGAAAGGGAAACCAGAGGAGCTCTCTCGACGCAGGACTCG
GCTTGCTGAAGCGCGCACGGCAAGAGGCGAGGGGCGGCGACTGGTGAGTACGCCAAAAATTTTGACTAGC
GGAGGCTAGAAGGAGAGAGATGGGTGCGAGAGCGTCAGTATTAAGCGGGGGAGAATTAGATCGCGATGGG
AAAAAATTCGGTTAAGGCCAGGGGGAAAGAAAAAATATAAATTAAAACATATAGTATGGGCAAGCAGGGA
GCTAGAACGATTCGCAGTTAATCCTGGCCTGTTAGAAACATCAGAAGGCTGTAGACAAATACTGGGACAG
CTACAACCATCCCTTCAGACAGGATCAGAAGAACTTAGATCATTATATAATACAGTAGCAACCCTCTATT
GTGTGCATCAAAGGATAGAGATAAAAGACACCAAGGAAGCTTTAGACAAGATAGAGGAAGAGCAAAACAA
AAGTAAGACCACCGCACAGCAAGCGGCCGGCCGCTGATCTTCAGACCTGGAGGAGGAGATATGAGGGACA
ATTGGAGAAGTGAATTATATAAATATAAAGTAGTAAAAATTGAACCATTAGGAGTAGCACCCACCAAGGC
AAAGAGAAGAGTGGTGCAGAGAGAAAAAAGAGCAGTGGGAATAGGAGCTTTGTTCCTTGGGTTCTTGGGA
GCAGCAGGAAGCACTATGGGCGCAGCGTCAATGACGCTGACGGTACAGGCCAGACAATTATTGTCTGGTA
TAGTGCAGCAGCAGAACAATTTGCTGAGGGCTATTGAGGCGCAACAGCATCTGTTGCAACTCACAGTCTG
GGGCATCAAGCAGCTCCAGGCAAGAATCCTGGCTGTGGAAAGATACCTAAAGGATCAACAGCTCCTGGGG
ATTTGGGGTTGCTCTGGAAAACTCATTTGCACCACTGCTGTGCCTTGGAATGCTAGTTGGAGTAATAAAT
CTCTGGAACAGATTTGGAATCACACGACCTGGATGGAGTGGGACAGAGAAATTAACAATTACACAAGCTT
AATACACTCCTTAATTGAAGAATCGCAAAACCAGCAAGAAAAGAATGAACAAGAATTATTGGAATTAGAT
AAATGGGCAAGTTTGTGGAATTGGTTTAACATAACAAATTGGCTGTGGTATATAAAATTATTCATAATGA
TAGTAGGAGGCTTGGTAGGTTTAAGAATAGTTTTTGCTGTACTTTCTATAGTGAATAGAGTTAGGCAGGG
ATATTCACCATTATCGTTTCAGACCCACCTCCCAACCCCGAGGGGACCCGACAGGCCCGAAGGAATAGAA
GAAGAAGGTGGAGAGAGAGACAGAGACAGATCCATTCGATTAGTGAACGGATCTCGACGGTATCGCCTTT
AAAAGAAAAGGGGGGATTGGGGGGTACAGTGCAGGGGAAAGAATAGTAGACATAATAGCAACAGACATAC
AAACTAAAGAATTACAAAAACAAATTACAAAAATTCAAAATTTTCGGGTTTATTACAGGGACAGCAGAGA
TCCAGTTTATCGATGAGTAATTCATACAAAAGGACTCGCCCCTGCCTTGGGGAATCCCAGGGACCGTCGT
TAAACTCCCACTAACGTAGAACCCAGAGATCGCTGCGTTCCCGCCCCCTCACCCGCCCGCTCTCGTCATC
ACTGAGGTGGAGAAGAGCATGCGTGAGGCTCCGGTGCCCGTCAGTGGGCAGAGCGCACATCGCCCACAGT
CCCCGAGAAGTTGGGGGGAGGGGTCGGCAATTGAACCGGTGCCTAGAGAAGGTGGCGCGGGGTAAACTGG
GAAAGTGATGTCGTGTACTGGCTCCGCCTTTTTCCCGAGGGTGGGGGAGAACCGTATATAAGTGCAGTAG
TCGCCGTGAACGTTCTTTTTCGCAACGGGTTTGCCGCCAGAACACAGGTAAGTGCCGTGTGTGGTTCCCG
CGGGCCTGGCCTCTTTACGGGTTATGGCCCTTGCGTGCCTTGAATTACTTCCACGCCCCTGGCTGCAGTA
CGTGATTCTTGATCCCGAGCTTCGGGTTGGAAGTGGGTGGGAGAGTTCGAGGCCTTGCGCTTAAGGAGCC
CCTTCGCCTCGTGCTTGAGTTGAGGCCTGGCTTGGGCGCTGGGGCCGCCGCGTGCGAATCTGGTGGCACC
TTCGCGCCTGTCTCGCTGCTTTCGATAAGTCTCTAGCCATTTAAAATTTTTGATGACCTGCTGCGACGCT
TTTTTTCTGGCAAGATAGTCTTGTAAATGCGGGCCAAGATCTGCACACTGGTATTTCGGTTTTTGGGGCC
GCGGGCGGCGACGGGGCCCGTGCGTCCCAGCGCACATGTTCGGCGAGGCGGGGCCTGCGAGCGCGGCCAC
CGAGAATCGGACGGGGGTAGTCTCAAGCTGGCCGGCCTGCTCTGGTGCCTGGCCTCGCGCCGCCGTGTAT
CGCCCCGCCCTGGGCGGCAAGGCTGGCCCGGTCGGCACCAGTTGCGTGAGCGGAAAGATGGCCGCTTCCC
GGCCCTGCTGCAGGGAGCTCAAAATGGAGGACGCGGCGCTCGGGAGAGCGGGCGGGTGAGTCACCCACAC
AAAGGAAAAGGGCCTTTCCGTCCTCAGCCGTCGCTTCATGTGACTCCACGGAGTACCGGGCGCCGTCCAG
GCACCTCGATTAGTTCTCGAGCTTTTGGAGTACGTCGTCTTTAGGTTGGGGGGAGGGGTTTTATGCGATG
GAGTTTCCCCACACTGAGTGGGTGGAGACTGAAGTTAGGCCAGCTTGGCACTTGATGTAATTCTCCTTGG
AATTTGCCCTTTTTGAGTTTGGATCTTGGTTCATTCTCAAGCCTCAGACAGTGGTTCAAAGTTTTTTTCT
TCCATTTCAGGTGTCGTGAGGATCTATTTCCGGTGAATTCCTCGAGACTAGTTCTAGAGCGGCCGCACCG
GTCGCCACCATGGTGAGCAAGGGCGAGGAGCTGTTCACCGGGGTGGTGCCCATCCTGGTCGAGCTGGACG
GCGACGTAAACGGCCACAAGTTCAGCGTGTCCGGCGAGGGCGAGGGCGATGCCACCTACGGCAAGCTGAC
CCTGAAGTTCATCTGCACCACCGGCAAGCTGCCCGTGCCCTGGCCCACCCTCGTGACCACCCTGACCTAC
GGCGTGCAGTGCTTCAGCCGCTACCCCGACCACATGAAGCAGCACGACTTCTTCAAGTCCGCCATGCCCG
AAGGCTACGTCCAGGAGCGCACCATCTTCTTCAAGGACGACGGCAACTACAAGACCCGCGCCGAGGTGAA
GTTCGAGGGCGACACCCTGGTGAACCGCATCGAGCTGAAGGGCATCGACTTCAAGGAGGACGGCAACATC
CTGGGGCACAAGCTGGAGTACAACTACAACAGCCACAACGTCTATATCATGGCCGACAAGCAGAAGAACG
GCATCAAGGTGAACTTCAAGATCCGCCACAACATCGAGGACGGCAGCGTGCAGCTCGCCGACCACTACCA
GCAGAACACCCCCATCGGCGACGGCCCCGTGCTGCTGCCCGACAACCACTACCTGAGCACCCAGTCCGCC
CTGAGCAAAGACCCCAACGAGAAGCGCGATCACATGGTCCTGCTGGAGTTCGTGACCGCCGCCGGGATCA
CTCTCGGCATGGACGAGCTGTACAAGTACTCAGATCTCGACCCCAAAGCTGCTAGTTCAATTGATCAGTT
TAGTATTCGCCTGGGAATTTTTCTCCGAAGATACCCCATAGCGCGAGTTTTTGTAATTATATATATGGCT
TTGCTTCACCTCTGGGTCATGATTGTTCTGTTGACTTACACACCAGAAATGCACCACGACCAACCATATG
GCAAATGAGGATCCCGCCCCTCTCCCTCCCCCCCCCCTAACGTTACTGGCCGAAGCCGCTTGGAATAAGG
CCGGTGTGCGTTTGTCTATATGTTATTTTCCACCATATTGCCGTCTTTTGGCAATGTGAGGGCCCGGAAA
CCTGGCCCTGTCTTCTTGACGAGCATTCCTAGGGGTCTTTCCCCTCTCGCCAAAGGAATGCAAGGTCTGT
TGAATGTCGTGAAGGAAGCAGTTCCTCTGGAAGCTTCTTGAAGACAAACAACGTCTGTAGCGACCCTTTG
CAGGCAGCGGAACCCCCCACCTGGCGACAGGTGCCTCTGCGGCCAAAAGCCACGTGTATAAGATACACCT
GCAAAGGCGGCACAACCCCAGTGCCACGTTGTGAGTTGGATAGTTGTGGAAAGAGTCAAATGGCTCTCCT
CAAGCGTATTCAACAAGGGGCTGAAGGATGCCCAGAAGGTACCCCATTGTATGGGATCTGATCTGGGGCC
TCGGTGCACATGCTTTACATGTGTTTAGTCGAGGTTAAAAAAACGTCTAGGCCCCCCGAACCACGGGGAC
GTGGTTTTCCTTTGAAAAACACGATGATAAGCTTGCCACAACCCACAAGGAGACGACCTTCCATGACCGA
GTACAAGCCCACGGTGCGCCTCGCCACCCGCGACGACGTCCCCCGGGCCGTACGCACCCTCGCCGCCGCG
TTCGCCGACTACCCCGCCACGCGCCACACCGTCGACCCGGACCGCCACATCGAGCGGGTCACCGAGCTGC
AAGAACTCTTCCTCACGCGCGTCGGGCTCGACATCGGCAAGGTGTGGGTCGCGGACGACGGCGCCGCGGT
GGCGGTCTGGACCACGCCGGAGAGCGTCGAAGCGGGGGCGGTGTTCGCCGAGATCGGCCCGCGCATGGCC
GAGTTGAGCGGTTCCCGGCTGGCCGCGCAGCAACAGATGGAAGGCCTCCTGGCGCCGCACCGGCCCAAGG
AGCCCGCGTGGTTCCTGGCCACCGTCGGCGTCTCGCCCGACCACCAGGGCAAGGGTCTGGGCAGCGCCGT
CGTGCTCCCCGGAGTGGAGGCGGCCGAGCGCGCCGGGGTGCCCGCCTTCCTGGAGACCTCCGCGCCCCGC
AACCTCCCCTTCTACGAGCGGCTCGGCTTCACCGTCACCGCCGACGTCGAGGTGCCCGAAGGACCGCGCA
CCTGGTGCATGACCCGCAAGCCCGGTGCCTAGACGCGTCTGGAACAATCAACCTCTGGATTACAAAATTT
GTGAAAGATTGACTGGTATTCTTAACTATGTTGCTCCTTTTACGCTATGTGGATACGCTGCTTTAATGCC
TTTGTATCATGCTATTGCTTCCCGTATGGCTTTCATTTTCTCCTCCTTGTATAAATCCTGGTTGCTGTCT
CTTTATGAGGAGTTGTGGCCCGTTGTCAGGCAACGTGGCGTGGTGTGCACTGTGTTTGCTGACGCAACCC
CCACTGGTTGGGGCATTGCCACCACCTGTCAGCTCCTTTCCGGGACTTTCGCTTTCCCCCTCCCTATTGC
CACGGCGGAACTCATCGCCGCCTGCCTTGCCCGCTGCTGGACAGGGGCTCGGCTGTTGGGCACTGACAAT
TCCGTGGTGTTGTCGGGGAAGCTGACGTCCTTTCCATGGCTGCTCGCCTGTGTTGCCACCTGGATTCTGC
GCGGGACGTCCTTCTGCTACGTCCCTTCGGCCCTCAATCCAGCGGACCTTCCTTCCCGCGGCCTGCTGCC
GGCTCTGCGGCCTCTTCCGCGTCTTCGCCTTCGCCCTCAGACGAGTCGGATCTCCCTTTGGGCCGCCTCC
CCGCCTGGAATTAATTCTGCAGTCGAGACCTAGAAAAACATGGAGCAATCACAAGTAGCAATACAGCAGC
TACCAATGCTGATTGTGCCTGGCTAGAAGCACAAGAGGAGGAGGAGGTGGGTTTTCCAGTCACACCTCAG
GTACCTTTAAGACCAATGACTTACAAGGCAGCTGTAGATCTTAGCCACTTTTTAAAAGAAAAGAGGGGAC
TGGAAGGGCTAATTCACTCCCAACGAAGACAAGATATCCTTGATCTGTGGATCTACCACACACAAGGCTA
CTTCCCTGATTAGCAGAACTACACACCAGGGCCAGGGGTCAGATATCCACTGACCTTTGGATGGTGCTAC
AAGCTAGTACCAGTTGAGCCAGATAAGGTAGAAGAGGCCAATAAAGGAGAGAACACCAGCTTGTTACACC
CTGTGAGCCTGCATGGGATGGATGACCCGGAGAGAGAAGTGTTAGAGTGGAGGTTTGACAGCCGCCTAGC
ATTTCATCACGTGGCCCGAGAGCTGCATCCGGAGTACTTCAAGAACTGCTGATATCGAGCTTGCTACAAG
GGACTTTCCGCTGGGGACTTTCCAGGGAGGCGTGGCCTGGGCGGGACTGGGGAGTGGCGAGCCCTCAGAT
CCTGCATATAAGCAGCTGCTTTTTGCCTGTACTGGGTCTCTCTGGTTAGACCAGATCTGAGCCTGGGAGC
TCTCTGGCTAACTAGGGAACCCACTGCTTAAGCCTCAATAAAGCTTGCCTTGAGTGCTTCAAGTAGTGTG
TGCCCGTCTGTTGTGTGACTCTGGTAACTAGAGATCCCTCAGACCCTTTTAGTCAGTGTGGAAAATCTCT
AGCAGTAGTAGTTCATGTCATCTTATTATTCAGTATTTATAACTTGCAAAGAAATGAATATCAGAGAGTG
AGAGGCCTTGACATTGCTAGCGTTTACCGTCGACCTCTAGCTAGAGCTTGGCGTAATCATGGTCATAGCT
GTTTCCTGTGTGAAATTGTTATCCGCTCACAATTCCACACAACATACGAGCCGGAAGCATAAAGTGTAAA
GCCTGGGGTGCCTAATGAGTGAGCTAACTCACATTAATTGCGTTGCGCTCACTGCCCGCTTTCCAGTCGG
GAAACCTGTCGTGCCAGCTGCATTAATGAATCGGCCAACGCGCGGGGAGAGGCGGTTTGCGTATTGGGCG
CTCTTCCGCTTCCTCGCTCACTGACTCGCTGCGCTCGGTCGTTCGGCTGCGGCGAGCGGTATCAGCTCAC
TCAAAGGCGGTAATACGGTTATCCACAGAATCAGGGGATAACGCAGGAAAGAACATGTGAGCAAAAGGCC
AGCAAAAGGCCAGGAACCGTAAAAAGGCCGCGTTGCTGGCGTTTTTCCATAGGCTCCGCCCCCCTGACGA
GCATCACAAAAATCGACGCTCAAGTCAGAGGTGGCGAAACCCGACAGGACTATAAAGATACCAGGCGTTT
CCCCCTGGAAGCTCCCTCGTGCGCTCTCCTGTTCCGACCCTGCCGCTTACCGGATACCTGTCCGCCTTTC
TCCCTTCGGGAAGCGTGGCGCTTTCTCATAGCTCACGCTGTAGGTATCTCAGTTCGGTGTAGGTCGTTCG
CTCCAAGCTGGGCTGTGTGCACGAACCCCCCGTTCAGCCCGACCGCTGCGCCTTATCCGGTAACTATCGT
CTTGAGTCCAACCCGGTAAGACACGACTTATCGCCACTGGCAGCAGCCACTGGTAACAGGATTAGCAGAG
CGAGGTATGTAGGCGGTGCTACAGAGTTCTTGAAGTGGTGGCCTAACTACGGCTACACTAGAAGAACAGT
ATTTGGTATCTGCGCTCTGCTGAAGCCAGTTACCTTCGGAAAAAGAGTTGGTAGCTCTTGATCCGGCAAA
CAAACCACCGCTGGTAGCGGTGGTTTTTTTGTTTGCAAGCAGCAGATTACGCGCAGAAAAAAAGGATCTC
AAGAAGATCCTTTGATCTTTTCTACGGGGTCTGACGCTCAGTGGAACGAAAACTCACGTTAAGGGATTTT
GGTCATGAGATTATCAAAAAGGATCTTCACCTAGATCCTTTTAAATTAAAAATGAAGTTTTAAATCAATC
TAAAGTATATATGAGTAAACTTGGTCTGACAGTTACCAATGCTTAATCAGTGAGGCACCTATCTCAGCGA
TCTGTCTATTTCGTTCATCCATAGTTGCCTGACTCCCCGTCGTGTAGATAACTACGATACGGGAGGGCTT
ACCATCTGGCCCCAGTGCTGCAATGATACCGCGAGACCCACGCTCACCGGCTCCAGATTTATCAGCAATA
AACCAGCCAGCCGGAAGGGCCGAGCGCAGAAGTGGTCCTGCAACTTTATCCGCCTCCATCCAGTCTATTA
ATTGTTGCCGGGAAGCTAGAGTAAGTAGTTCGCCAGTTAATAGTTTGCGCAACGTTGTTGCCATTGCTAC
AGGCATCGTGGTGTCACGCTCGTCGTTTGGTATGGCTTCATTCAGCTCCGGTTCCCAACGATCAAGGCGA
GTTACATGATCCCCCATGTTGTGCAAAAAAGCGGTTAGCTCCTTCGGTCCTCCGATCGTTGTCAGAAGTA
AGTTGGCCGCAGTGTTATCACTCATGGTTATGGCAGCACTGCATAATTCTCTTACTGTCATGCCATCCGT
AAGATGCTTTTCTGTGACTGGTGAGTACTCAACCAAGTCATTCTGAGAATAGTGTATGCGGCGACCGAGT
TGCTCTTGCCCGGCGTCAATACGGGATAATACCGCGCCACATAGCAGAACTTTAAAAGTGCTCATCATTG
GAAAACGTTCTTCGGGGCGAAAACTCTCAAGGATCTTACCGCTGTTGAGATCCAGTTCGATGTAACCCAC
TCGTGCACCCAACTGATCTTCAGCATCTTTTACTTTCACCAGCGTTTCTGGGTGAGCAAAAACAGGAAGG
CAAAATGCCGCAAAAAAGGGAATAAGGGCGACACGGAAATGTTGAATACTCATACTCTTCCTTTTTCAAT
ATTATTGAAGCATTTATCAGGGTTATTGTCTCATGAGCGGATACATATTTGAATGTATTTAGAAAAATAA
ACAAATAGGGGTTCCGCGCACATTTCCCCGAAAAGTGCCACCTGACGTCGACGGATCGGGAGATCAACTT
GTTTATTGCAGCTTATAATGGTTACAAATAAAGCAATAGCATCACAAATTTCACAAATAAAGCATTTTTT
TCACTGCATTCTAGTTGTGGTTTGTCCAAACTCATCAATGTATCTTATCATGTCTGGATCAACTGGATAA
CTCAAGCTAACCAAAATCATCCCAAACTTCCCACCCCATACCCTATTACCACTGCCAATTACCTGTGGTT
TCATTTACTCTAAACCTGTGATTCCTCTGAATTATTTTCATTTTAAAGAAATTGTATTTGTTAAATATGT
ACTACAAACTTAGTAGT
