>Addgene plasmid #133028 | pLVX-EF1a-EGFP-TA Golgin84-IRES-Puromycin | depositor partial sequence | sequence record 255663 | TA sequence of Golgin84
CGGATGGCGCGGGACCTCTCGGCATGGACGAGCTGTACAAGTACTCAGATCTCGACCCCAAAGCTGCTAG
TTCAATTGATCAGTTTAGTATTCGCCTGGGAATTTTTCTCCGAAGATACCCCATAGCGCGAGTTTTTGTA
ATTATATATATGGCTTTGCTTCACCTCTGGGTCATGATTGTTCTGTTGACTTACACACCAGAAATGCACC
ACGACCAACCATATGGCAAATGAGGATCCCGCCCCTCTCCCTCCCCCCCCCCTAACGTTACTGGCCGAAG
CCGCTTGGAATAAGGCCGGTGTGCGTTTGTCTATATGTTATTTTCCACCATATTGCCGTCTTTTGGCAAT
GTGAGGGCCCGGAAACCTGGCCCTGTCTTCTTGACGAGCATTCCTAGGGGTCTTTCCCCTCTCGCCAAAG
GAATGCAAGGTCTGTTGAATGTCGTGAAGGAAGCAGTTCCTCTGGAAGCTTCTTGAAGACAAACAACGTC
TGTAGCGACCCTTTGCAGGCAGCGGAACCCCCCACCTGGCGACAGGTGCCTCTGCGGCCAAAAGCCACGT
GTATAAGATACACCTGCAAAGGCGGCACAACCCCAGTGCCACGTTGTGAGTTGGATAGTTGTGGAAAGAG
TCAAATGGCTCTCCTCAAGCGTATTCAACAAGGGGCTGAAGGATGCCCAGAAGGTACCCCATTGTATGGG
ATCTGATCTGGGGCCTCGGTGCACATGCTTTACATGTGTTTAGTCGAGGTTAAAAAAACGTCTAGGCCCC
CCGAACCACGGGGACGTGGTTTTCCTTTGAAAAACACGATGATAAGCTTGCCACAACCCACAAGGAGACG
ACCTTCCATGACCGAGTACAAGCCCACGGTGCGCCTCGCCACCCGCGACGACGTCCCCCGGGCCGTACGC
ACCCTCGCCGCCGCGTTCGCCGACTACCCCGCACGCGCCACACCGTCGACCGGACGCACATCGAGCGGTC
ACCGAGCTGCAGACTCTTCTCACGCGCGTCGGCTCGACATCGCAAGGTGTGGGTCGCGACGACGGCGCCG
TGCGTCTGAACAGCCGAACGTAACCGGACGTGATCACGAATCGACGCCATGCGAGTTCGATCGACTGCCA
CGACATGAAGCTCTGAAGCTGTGCAGGATCGAGATAGTCGTCGCTGCGACACAGGGCAGAGTTGGAATAT
GCAA
